Addgene plasmid #191001: pBTK1006 (pSL5)
Purpose: Expresses red chromoprotein on a broad host range RSF1010 origin plasmid
Depositing lab: Jeffrey Barrick. Depositing organization: University of Texas at Austin. Publication: The Pathfinder plasmid toolkit for genetically engineering newly isolated bacteria enables the study of Drosophila-colonizing Orbaceae. Elston KM, Phillips LE, Leonard SP, Young E, Holley JC, Ahsanullah T, McReynolds B, Moran NA, Barrick JE. ISME Commun. 2023 May 24;3(1):49. doi: 10.1038/s43705-023-00255-3. PubMed 37225918.
Backbone
  Vector backbone: pBTK402
  Backbone size w/o insert (bp): 7023
  Vector type: Bacterial Expression, Synthetic Biology
Growth in bacteria
  Bacterial resistance: Erythromycin, 200 μg/mL
  Growth temperature: 37°C
  Growth strain: DH5alpha
  Copy number: Low Copy
Gene/Insert
  Gene/Insert name: red chromoprotein (alt names: mRFP1; BBa_E1010)
  Species: Discosoma sp.
  Insert size (bp): 682
  Promoter: CP25
  Cloning method: Restriction Enzyme; 5′ cloning site BsmBI-v2 (destroyed during cloning); 3′ cloning site BsmBI-v2 (destroyed during cloning)
Resource information
  A portion of this plasmid was derived from a plasmid made by: IGEM registry, Bba_E1010
Terms and licenses: Academic/Nonprofit Terms; Industry Terms: Not Available to Industry
Depositor comments: Please visit https://www.biorxiv.org/content/10.1101/2023.02.15.528778v1 for bioRxiv preprint.
How to cite: pBTK1006 (pSL5) was a gift from Jeffrey Barrick (Addgene plasmid # 191001 ; http://n2t.net/addgene:191001 ; RRID:Addgene_191001)
