[The description below was written by a language model from this plasmid's Addgene catalogue record and pLannotate feature annotations shown in this document.]
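Description:
pBTK1006 (pSL5) is a low-copy bacterial expression plasmid from the Pathfinder toolkit, a set of vectors designed for testing genetic tools in newly isolated, non-model bacteria. It is built on the pBTK402 backbone and carries the broad-host-range RSF1010 replicon. The feature table shows the RSF1010 oriV together with the plasmid-encoded RepA, RepB and RepC proteins that this origin requires, plus an R1162-like antisense RNA associated with the replication gene region. Because the replicon supplies its own replication proteins, it can be maintained in a wide range of bacterial hosts rather than only in E. coli. The plasmid is also mobilizable. It contains the RSF1010 oriT and the mobB and mobC genes, which allow transfer into recipient cells when a conjugative helper supplies the mating machinery. Selection is by erythromycin, conferred by an erm gene encoding a 23S rRNA methyltransferase that reduces ribosome affinity for macrolide, lincosamide and streptogramin B antibiotics.

The payload is a red reporter, mRFP1, the monomeric DsRed derivative from Discosoma sp., derived from the iGEM part BBa_E1010. It is described in the record as a red chromoprotein and expressed from the CP25 promoter. That promoter is stated in the catalogue entry but is not annotated in the feature table. The coding sequence is followed by tandem rrnB T1 and T7Te transcription terminators, and the cassette was assembled using BsmBI sites that were destroyed during cloning. The visible red colour gives a simple readout of whether a recipient bacterium has taken up the plasmid, maintains the RSF1010 origin, and expresses both the reporter and the erythromycin marker.
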