Features (pLannotate 1.2.2; 12 found; start..end, strand, type, name):
    240..650     -  CDS            mobB: MOBB2_ECOLX - Protein predicted: Swiss-Prot protein existence level 4. This protein is essential to promote the specific transfer of the plasmid in the presence of conjugative plasmids. From Escherichia coli.
   1479..1566    -  oriT           RSF1010 oriT: origin of transfer of the broad-host-range plasmid RSF1010 (Scholz et al., 1989)
   1597..1878    +  CDS            mobC: MOBC_ECOLX - Protein predicted: Swiss-Prot protein existence level 4. This protein is essential to promote the specific transfer of the plasmid in the presence of conjugative plasmids. From Escherichia coli.
   1908..2302    +  rep_origin     RSF1010 oriV: replication origin of the broad-host-range plasmid RSF1010; requires the RSF1010 RepA/B/C proteins for replication (Scholz et al., 1989)
   2976..3642    +  CDS            mRFP1 (fragment): monomeric derivative of DsRed (Campbell et al., 2002)
   3662..3733    +  terminator     rrnB T1 terminator: transcription terminator T1 from the E. coli rrnB gene
   3749..3776    +  terminator     T7Te terminator: phage T7 early transcription terminator
   3809..4543    -  CDS            erm: ERM_STREE - Experimental evidence at protein level: Swiss-Prot protein existence level 1. This protein produces a dimethylation of the adenine residue at position 2085 in 23S rRNA, resulting in reduced affinity between ribosomes and macrolide-lincosamide-streptogramin B antibiotics. From Streptococcus pneumoniae.
   4830..5681    -  CDS            RSF1010 RepC (fragment): replication protein C of the broad-host-range plasmid RSF1010 (Scholz et al., 1989); repC
   5668..6507    -  CDS            RSF1010 RepA: replication protein A of the broad-host-range plasmid RSF1010 (Scholz et al., 1989); repA
   6499..6573    -  ncRNA          Plasmid R1162: Accession: RF00043 - R1162-like plasmid antisense RNA
   7018..240     -  CDS            RSF1010 RepB (across the origin): replication protein B of the broad-host-range plasmid RSF1010 (Scholz et al., 1989); repB
>Addgene plasmid #191001 | pBTK1006 (pSL5) | addgene full sequence | sequence record 375010 | Addgene NGS Result
GCTGAGGTCGTCCACCAGCACCAGACCATGCCGCTCCTGCTCGGCGGGCCTGATATACACGTCATTGCCC
TGGGCATTCATCCGCTTGAGCCATGGCGTGTTCTGGAGCACTTCGGCGGCTGACCATTCCCGGTTCATCA
TCTGGCCGGTGGTGGCGTCCCTGACGCCGATATCGAAGCGCTCACAGCCCATGGCCTTGAGCTGTCGGCC
TATGGCCTGCAAAGTCCTGTCGTTCTTCATCGGGCCACCAAGCGCAGCCAGATCGAGCCGTCCTCGGTTG
TCAGTGGCGTCAGGTCGAGCAAGAGCAACGATGCGATCAGCAGCACCACCGTAGGCATCATGGAAGCCAG
CATCACGGTTAGCCATAGCTTCCAGTGCCACCCCCGCGACGCGCTCCGGGCGCTCTGCGCGGCGCTGCTC
ACCTCGGCGGCTACCTCCCGCAACTCTTTGGCCAGCTCCACCCATGCCGCCCCTGTCTGGCGCTGGGCTT
TCAGCCACTCCGCCGCCTGCGCCTCGCTGGCCTGCTGGGTCTGGCTCATGACCTGCCGGGCTTCGTCGGC
CAGTGTCGCCATGCTCTGGGCCAGCGGTTCGATCTGCTCCGCTAACTCGTTGATGCCTCTGGATTTCTTC
ACTCTGTCGATTGCGTTCATGGTCTATTGCCTCCCGGTATTCCTGTAAGTCGATGATCTGGGCGTTGGCG
GTGTCGATGTTCAGGGCCACGTCTGCCCGGTCGGTGCGGATGCCCCGGCCTTCCATCTCCACCACGTTCG
GCCCCAGGTGAACACCGGGCAGGCGCTCGATGCCCTGCGCCTCAAGTGTTCTGTGGTCAATGCGGGCGTC
GTGGCCAGCCCGCTCTAATGCCCGGTTGGCATGGTCGGCCCATGCCTCGCGGGTCTGCTCAAGCCATGCC
TTGGGCTTGAGCGCTTCGGTCTTCTGTGCCCCGCCCTTCTCCGGGGTCTTGCCGTTGTACCGCTTGAACC
ACTGAGCGGCGGGCCGCTCGATGCCGTCATTGATCCGCTCGGAGATCATCAGGTGGCAGTGCGGGTTCTC
GCCGCCACCGGCATGGATGGCCAGCGTATACGGCAGGCGCTCGGCACCGGTCAGGTGCTGGGCGAACTCG
GACGCCAGCGCCTTCTGCTGGTCGAGGGTCAGCTCGACCGGCAGGGCAAATTCGACCTCCTTGAACAGCC
GCCCATTGGCGCGTTCATACAGGTCGGCAGCATCCCAGTAGTCGGCGGGCCGCTCGACGAACTCCGGCAT
GTGCCCGGATTCGGCGTGCAAGACTTCATCCATGTCGCGGGCATACTTGCCTTCGCGCTGGATGTAGTCG
GCCTTGGCCCTGGCCGATTGGCCGCCCGACCTGCTGCCGGTTTTCGCCGTAAGGTGATAAATCGCCATGC
TGCCTCGCTGTTGCTTTTGCTTTTCGGCTCCATGCAATGGCCCTCGGAGAGCGCACCGCCCGAAGGGTGG
CCGTTAGGCCAGTTTCTCGAAGAGAAACCGGTAAGTGCGCCCTCCCCTACAAAGTAGGGTCGGGATTGCC
GCCGCTGTGCCTCCATGATAGCCTACGAGACAGCACATTAACAATGGGGTGTCAAGATGGTTAAGGGGAG
CAACAAGGCGGCGGATCGGCTGGCCAAGCTCGAAGAACAACGAGCGCGAATCAATGCCGAAATTCAGCGG
GTGCGGGCAAGGGAACAGCAGCAAGAGCGCAAGAACGAAACAAGGCGCAAGGTGCTGGTGGGGGCCATGA
TTTTGGCCAAGGTGAACAGCAGCGAGTGGCCGGAGGATCGGCTCATGGCGGCAATGGATGCGTACCTTGA
ACGCGACCACGACCGCGCCTTGTTCGGTCTGCCGCCACGCCAGAAGGATGAGCCGGGCTGAATGATCGAC
CGAGACAGGCCCTGCGGGGCTGCACACGCGCCCCCACCCTTCGGGTAGGGGGAAAGGCCGCTAAAGCGGC
TAAAAGCGCTCCAGCGTATTTCTGCGGGGTTTGGTGTGGGGTTTAGCGGGCTTTGCCCGCCTTTCCCCCT
GCCGCGCAGCGGTGGGGCGGTGTGTAGCCTAGCGCAGCGAATAGACCAGCTATCCGGCCTCTGGCCGGGC
ATATTGGGCAAGGGCAGCAGCGCCCCACAAGGGCGCTGATAACCGCGCCTAGTGGATTATTCTTAGATAA
TCATGGATGGATTTTTCCAACACCCCGCCAGCCCCCGCCCCTGCTGGGTTTGCAGGTTTGGGGGCGTGAC
AGTTATTGCAGGGGTTCGTGACAGTTATTGCAGGGGGGCGTGACAGTTATTGCAGGGGTTCGTGACAGTT
AGTACGGGAGTGACGGGCACTGGCTGGCAATGTCTAGCAACGGCAGGCATTTCGGCTGAGGGTAAAAGAA
CTTTCCGCTAAGCGATAGACTGTATGTAAACACAGTATTGCAAGGACGCGGAACATGCCTCATGTGGCGG
CCAGGACGGCCAGCCGGGATCGGGATACTGGTCGTTACCAGAGCCACCGACCCGAGCAAACCCTTCTCTA
TCAGATCGTTGACGAGTATTACCCGGCATTCGCTGCGCTTATGGCAGAGCAGGGAAAGGAATTGCCGGGC
TATGTGCAACGGGAATTTGAAGAATTTCTCCAATGCGGGCGGCTGGAGCATGGCTTTCTACGGGTTCGCT
GCGAGTCTTGCCACGCCGAGCACCTGGTCGCTTTCAGAAATCAATCTAAAGTATATATGAGTAAACTTGG
TCTGACAGGCCCCTTGAGACCAGCTTTGGCAGTTTATTCTTGACATGTAGTGAGGGGGCTGGTATAATCA
CATAGTACTGTTATACAGAAACAGAGGAGATATTACATATGGCTTCCTCCGAAGACGTTATCAGGCCCCT
TGAGACCAGCTTTGGCAGTTTATTCTTGACATGTAGTGAGGGGGCTGGTATAATCACATAGTACTGTTAT
ACAGAAACAGAGGAGATATTACATATGGCTTCCTCCGAAGACGTTATCAAAGAGTTCATGCGTTTCAAAG
TTCGTATGGAAGGTTCCGTTAACGGTCACGAGTTCGAAATCGAAGGTGAAGGTGAAGGTCGTCCGTACGA
AGGTACCCAGACCGCTAAACTGAAAGTTACCAAAGGTGGTCCGCTGCCGTTCGCTTGGGACATCCTGTCC
CCGCAGTTCCAGTACGGTTCCAAAGCTTACGTTAAACACCCGGCTGACATCCCGGACTACCTGAAACTGT
CCTTCCCGGAAGGTTTCAAATGGGAACGTGTTATGAACTTCGAAGACGGTGGTGTTGTTACCGTTACCCA
GGACTCCTCCCTGCAAGACGGTGAGTTCATCTACAAAGTTAAACTGCGTGGTACCAACTTCCCGTCCGAC
GGTCCGGTTATGCAGAAAAAAACCATGGGTTGGGAAGCTTCCACCGAACGTATGTACCCGGAAGACGGTG
CTCTGAAAGGTGAAATCAAAATGCGTCTGAAACTGAAAGACGGTGGTCACTACGACGCTGAAGTTAAAAC
CACCTACATGGCTAAAAAACCGGTTCAGCTGCCGGGTGCTTACAAAACCGACATCAAACTGGACATCACC
TCCCACAACGAAGACTACACCATCGTTGAACAGTACGAACGTGCTGAAGGTCGTCACTCCACCGGCGCTT
AATATAAGGATCTCCAGGCATCAAATAAAACGAAAGGCTCAGTCGAAAGACTGGGCCTTTCGTTTTATCT
GTTGTTTGTCGGTGAACGCTCTCTACTAGAGTCACACTGGCTCACCTTCGGGTGGGCCTTTCTGCGTTTA
TAAGTCGGTCTCACCGAGCGGCCGCTTATTTCCTCCCGTTAAATAATAGATAACTATTAAAAATAGACAA
TACTTGCTCATAAGTAACGGTACTTAAATTGTTTACTTTGGCGTGTTTCATTGCTTGATGAAACTGATTT
TTAGTAAACAGTTGACGATATTCTCGATTGACCCATTTTGAAACAAAGTACGTATATAGCTTCCAATATT
TATCTGGAACATCTGTGGTATGGCGGGTAAGTTTTATTAAGACACTGTTTACTTTTGGTTTAGGATGAAA
GCATTCCGCTGGCAGCTTAAGCAATTGCTGAATCGAGACTTGAGTGTGCAAGAGCAACCCTAGTGTTCGG
TGAATATCCAAGGTACGCTTGTAGAATCCTTCTTCAACAATCAGATAGATGTCAGACGCATGGCTTTCAA
AAACCACTTTTTTAATAATTTGTGTGCTTAAATGGTAAGGAATACTCCCAACAATTTTATACCTCTGTTT
GTTAGGGAATTGAAACTGTAGAATATCTTGGTGAATTAAAGTGACACGAGTATTCAGTTTTAATTTTTCT
GACGATAAGTTGAATAGATGACTGTCTAATTCAATAGACGTTACCTGTTTACTTATTTTAGCCAGTTTCG
TCGTTAAATGCCCTTTACCTGTTCCAATTTCGTAAACGGTATCGGTTTCTTTTAAATTCAATTGTTTTAT
TATTTGGTTGAGTACTTTTTCACTCGTTAAAAAGTTTTGAGAATATTTTATATTTTTGTTCATGTAATCA
CTCCTTCTTAATTACAAATTTTTAGCATCTAATTTAACTTCAATTCCTATTATACAAAATTTTAAGATAC
TGCACTATCAACACACTCTTAAGTTTGCTTCTAAGTCTTATTTCCATAACTTCTTTTACGTTTCCGCCAT
TCTTTGCTGTTTCGATTTTTATGATATGGTGCAAGTCAGCACGAACACGAACCGTCTTATCTCCCATTAT
ATCTTTTTTTGCACTGATTGGTGTATCATTTCGTTTTTCTTTTTCATGACCAAAATCCCTTAACGTGAGT
CAGCCTGCCGCCTTGGGCCGGGTGATGTCGTACTTGCCCGCCGCGAACTCGGTTACCGTCCAGCCCAGCG
CGACCAGCTCCGGCAACGCCTCGCGCACCCGCTGGCGGCGCTTGCGCATGGTCGAACCACTGGCCTCTGA
CGGCCAGACATAGCCGCACAAGGTATCTATGGAAGCCTTGCCGGTTTTGCCGGGGTCGATCCAGCCACAC
AGCCGCTGGTGCAGCAGGCGGGCGGTTTCGCTGTCCAGCGCCCGCACCTCGTCCATGCTGATGCGCACAT
GCTGGCCGCCACCCATGACGGCCTGCGCGATCAAGGGGTTCAGGGCCACGTACAGGCGCCCGTCCGCCTC
GTCGCTGGCGTACTCCGACAGCAGCCGAAACCCCTGCCGCTTGCGGCCATTCTGGGCGATGATGGATACC
TTCCAAAGGCGCTCGATGCAGTCCTGTATGTGCTTGAGCGCCCCACCACTATCGACCTCTGCCCCGATTT
CCTTTGCCAGCGCCCGATAGCTACCTTTGACCACCATGGCATCAGCGGTGACGGCCTCCCACTTGGGTTC
CAGGAACAGCCGGAGCTGCCGTCCGCCTTCGGTCTTGGGTTCCGGGCCAAGCACTAGGCCATTAGGCCCA
GCCATGGCCACCAGCCCTTGCAGGATGCGCAGATCATCAGCGCCCAGCGGCTCCGGGCCGCTGAACTCGA
TCCGCTTGCCGTCGCCGTAGTCATACGTCACGTCCAGCTTGCTGCGCTTGCGCTCGCCCCGCTTGAGGGC
ACGGAACAGGCCGGGGGCCAGACAGTGCGCCGGGTCGTGCCGGACGTGGCTGAGGCTGTGCTTGTTCTTA
GGCTTCACCACGGGGCACCCCCTTGCTCTTGCGCTGCCTCTCCAGCACGGCGGGCTTGAGCACCCCGCCG
TCATGCCGCCTGAACCACCGATCAGCGAACGGTGCGCCATAGTTGGCCTTGCTCACACCGAAGCGGACGA
AGAACCGGCGCTGGTCGTCGTCCACACCCCATTCCTCGGCCTCGGCGCTGGTCATGCTCGACAGGTAGGA
CTGCCAGCGGATGTTATCGACCAGTACCGAGCTGCCCCGGCTGGCCTGCTGCTGGTCGCCTGCGCCCATC
ATGGCCGCGCCCTTGCTGGCATGGTGCAGGAACACGATAGAGCACCCGGTATCGGCGGCGATGGCCTCCA
TGCGACCGATGACCTGGGCCATGGGGCCGCTGGCGTTTTCTTCCTCGATGTGGAACCGGCGCAGCGTGTC
CAGCACCATCAGGCGGCGGCCCTCGGCGGCGCGCTTGAGGCCGTCGAACCACTCCGGGGCCATGATGTTG
GGCAGGCTGCCGATCAGCGGCTGGATCAGCAGGCCGTCAGCCACGGCTTGCCGTTCCTCGGCGCTGAGGT
GCGCCCCAAGGGCGTGCAGGCGGTGATGAATGGCGGTGGGCGGGTCTTCGGCGGGCAGGTAGATCACCGG
GCCGGTGGGCAGTTCGCCCACCTCCAGCAGATCCGGCCCGCCTGCAATCTGTGCGGCCAGTTGCAGGGCC
AGCATGGATTTACCGGCACCACCGGGCGACACCAGCGCCCCGACCGTACCGGCCACCATGTTGGGCAAAA
CGTAGTCCAGCGGTGGCGGCGCTGCTGCGAACGCCTCCAGAATATTGATAGGCTTATGGGTAGCCATTGA
TTGCCTCCTTTGCAGGCAGTTGGTGGTTAGGCGCTGGCGGGGTCACTACCCCCGCCCTGCGCCGCTCTGA
GTTCTTCCAGGCACTCGCGCAGCGCCTCGTATTCGTCGTCGGTCAGCCAGAACTTGCGCTGACGCATCCC
TTTGGCCTTCATGCGCTCGGCATATCGCGCTTGGCGTACAGCGTCAGGGCTGGCCAGCAGGTCGCCGGTC
TGCTTGTCCTTTTGGTCTTTCATATCAGTCACCGAGAAACTTGCCGGGGCCGAAAGGCTTGTCTTCGCGG
AACAAGGACAAGGTGCAGCCGTCAAGGTTAAGGCTGGCCATATCAGCGACTGAAAAGCGGCCAGCCTCGG
CCTTGTTTGACGTATAACCAAAGCCACCGGGCAACCAATAGCCCTTGTCACTTTTGATCAGGTAGACCGA
CCCTGAAGCGCTTTTTTCGTATTCCATAAAACCCCCTTCTGTGCGTGAGTACTCATAGTATAACAGGCGT
GAGTACCAACGCAAGCACTACATGCTGAAATCTGGCCCGCCCCTGTCCATGCCTCGCTGGCGGGGTGCCG
GTGCCCGTGCCAGCTCGGCCCGCGCAAGCTGGACGCTGGGCAGACCCATGACCTTGCTGACGGTGCGCTC
GATGTAATCCGCTTCGTGGCCGGGCTTGCGCTCTGCCAGCGCTGGGCTGGCCTCGGCCATGGCCTTGCCG
ATTTCCTCGGCACTGCGGCCCCGGCTGGCCAGCTTCTGCGCGGCGATAAAGTCGCACTTGCTGAGGTCAT
CACCGAAGCGCTTGACCAGCCCGGCCATCTCGCTGCGGTACTCGTCCAGCGCCGTGCGCCGGTGGCGGCT
AAGCTGCCGCTCGGGCAGTTCGAGGCTGGCCAGCCTGCGGGCCTTCTCCTGCTGCCGCTGGGCCTGCTCG
ATCTGCTGGCCAGCCTGCTGCACCAGCGCCGGGCCAGCGGTGGCGGTCTTGCCCTTGGATTCACGCAGCA
GCACCCACGGCTGATAACCGGCGCGGGTGGTGTGCTTGTCCTTGCGGTTGGTGAAGCCCGCCAAGCGGCC
ATAGTGGCGGCTGTCGGCGCTGGCCGGGTCGGCGTCGTACTCGCTGGCCAGCGTCCGGGCAATCTGCCCC
CGAAGTTCACCGCCTGCGGCGTCGGCCACCTTGACCCATGCCTGATAGTTCTTCGGGCTGGTTTCCACTA
CCAGGGCAGGCTCCCGGCCCTCGGCTTTCATGTCATCCAGGTCAAACTC
